>Addgene plasmid #137117 | pFLinkC-AI(G3)-PDZ(GPG-G)FN3(GGS4)-TVMV | addgene full sequence | sequence record 271262 | Addgene NGS Result
GCGGCCTTTTTACGGTTCCTGGCCTTTTGCTGGCCTTTTGCTCACATGTTCTTTCCTGCGTTATCCCCTG
ATTCTGTGGATAACCGTATTACCGCCAATTGATGTCGGCGATATAGGCGCCAGCAACCGCACCTGTGGCG
CCGGTGATGCCGGCCACGATGCGTCCGGCGTAGAGGATCGAGATCTCGATCCCGCGAAATTCTAGAGTAA
TACGACTCACTATAGGGAGAAATAATTTTGTTTAACTTTAAAAAAAAAAAGAAGGAGAATAATCTATGGG
GAAAATCGAAGAAGGTAAACTGGTAATCTGGATTAACGGCGATAAAGGCTATAACGGTCTGGCTGAAGTC
GGTAAGAAATTCGAGAAAGATACCGGAATTAAAGTCACCGTTGAGCATCCGGATAAACTGGAAGAGAAAT
TCCCACAGGTTGCGGCAACTGGCGATGGCCCTGACATTATCTTCTGGGCACACGACCGCTTTGGTGGCTA
CGCTCAATCTGGCCTGTTGGCTGAAATCACCCCGGACAAAGCGTTCCAGGACAAGCTGTATCCGTTTACC
TGGGATGCCGTACGTTACAACGGCAAGCTGATTGCTTACCCGATCGCTGTTGAAGCGTTATCGCTGATTT
ATAACAAAGATCTGCTGCCGAACCCGCCAAAAACCTGGGAAGAGATCCCGGCGCTGGATAAAGAACTGAA
AGCGAAAGGTAAGAGCGCGCTGATGTTCAACCTGCAAGAACCGTACTTCACCTGGCCGCTGATTGCTGCT
GACGGGGGTTATGCGTTCAAGTATGAAAACGGCAAGTACGACATTAAAGACGTGGGCGTGGATAACGCTG
GCGCGAAAGCGGGTCTGACCTTCCTGGTTGACCTGATTAAAAACAAACACATGAATGCAGACACCGATTA
CTCCATCGCAGAAGCTGCCTTTAATAAAGGCGAAACAGCGATGACCATCAACGGCCCGTGGGCATGGTCC
AACATCGACACCAGCAAAGTGAATTATGGTGTAACGGTACTGCCGACCTTCAAGGGTCAACCATCCAAAC
CGTTCGTTGGCGTGCTGAGCGCAGGTATTAACGCCGCCAGTCCGAACAAAGAGCTGGCAAAAGAGTTCCT
CGAAAACTATCTGCTGACTGATGAAGGTCTGGAAGCGGTTAATAAAGACAAACCGCTGGGTGCCGTAGCG
CTGAAGTCTTACGAGGAAGAGTTGGTGAAAGATCCGCGTATTGCCGCCACTATGGAAAACGCCCAGAAAG
GTGAAATCATGCCGAACATCCCGCAGATGTCCGCTTTCTGGTATGCCGTGCGTACTGCGGTGATCAACGC
CGCCAGCGGTCGTCAGACTGTCGATGAAGCCCTGAAAGACGCGCAGACTAATTCGAGCTCGGAGAACCTG
TATTTCCAGTCCAGTGGCTGGAGCCACCCGCAGTTCGAAAAGTCAGGAGGTCGCGAATATGTGCGCTTTG
CGCCGGGTGGAGGGTCACCCGAGTTGGGGTTCAGTATTTCTGGCGGTGTTGGGGGTCGTGGTAATCCCTT
CCGCCCTGACGATGACGGAATCTTTGTCACCCGTGTGCAACCCGAAGGGCCTGCAAGTAAGTTGTTGCAG
CCAGGCGATAAGATCATTCAGGCTAATGGCTATTCTTTCATCAATATTGAGCATGGTCAAGCGGTATCCT
TATTGAAAACTTTTCAAAACACAGTGGAACTTATCATTGTGCGTGAGGTGGGTAACGGCGCTAAGCAAGA
GATCCGTGTCCGTGTCGAAAAGGATGGTCCGGGGGGGGTTAGTTCGGTGCCTACAAATTTGGAGGTGGTT
GCGGCAACACCCACCTCCTTGCTGATCTCTTGGGACGCCTACCGTGAGTTACCCGTGTCCTACTACCGTA
TCACGTACGGTGAGACTGGCGGGAACTCACCTGTGCAGGAATTTACAGTGCCGGGGTCCAAATCAACCGC
TACCATCTCGGGATTGAAGCCGGGTGTTGATTATACTATCACTGTGTATGCCCACTATAACTACCACTAC
TATAGTTCCCCCATCTCCATCAACTATCGCGGTGGAAGCGGGTCCAAGGCGCTTCTGAAAGGCGTGCGTG
ACTTCAATCCTATTTCTGCCTGTGTATGTTTGTTAGAGAACAGTTCTGACGGCCACTCTGAAAGGCTATT
CGGTATAGGCTTCGGACCGTACATCATCGCCAACCAACACCTATTTAGAAGAAATAACGGCGAACTGACC
ATCAAAACCATGCACGGTGAGTTCAAAGTTAAGAACTCCACTCAGCTTCAGATGAAACCTGTTGAAGGAA
GAGATATTATAGTGATTAAGATGGCAAAAGACTTTCCGCCATTTCCACAAAAATTGAAATTTCGTCAGCC
GACCATAAAAGATAGAGTTTGTATGGTAAGTACTAACTTTCAACAGAAATCAGTCTCAAGTCTTGTTAGC
GAAAGTAGTCACATTGTGCACAAAGAGGATACTAGCTTTTGGCAGCACTGGATAACTACGAAAGACGGTC
AGTGTGGTAGTCCATTGGTATCAATTATAGACGGAAATATATTAGGTATCCACAGTCTAACTCATACTAC
CAATGGTTCCAATTATTTCGTCGAGTTTCCTGAAAAGTTTGTGGCGACTTATCTGGACGCAGCCGACGGA
TGGTGCAAAAACTGGAAGTTTAACGCAGACAAAATAAGTTGGGGATCATTCACCTTAGTTGAGGATGCAC
CGGAGGACGGCATTGCATAAAGCCCCGACAGTAAAAAGAGACCCTGACTAGCCGATTCCAGGCATCAAAT
AAAACGAAAGGCCCAGTCTTTCGACTGAGCCTTTCGTTTTATCTGTTGTTTGTCGGTGAACGCTCTCTAC
TAGAGTCACACTGGCTCACCTTCGGGTGGGCCTTTCTGCGTTTATACTCCGGGAGCTGCATGTGTCAGAG
GTTTAACGAAAGGGCCTCGTGATACGCCTATTTTTATAGGTTAATGTCATGATAATAATGGTTTCTTAGA
CGTCAGGTGGCAGGCTTACTTTTCGGGGAAATGTGCGCGGAACCCCTATTTGTTTATTTTTCTAAATACA
TTCAAATATGTATCCGCTCATGAGACAATAACCCTGATAAATGCTTCAATAATATTGAAAAAGGAAGAGT
ATGAGTATTCAACATTTCCGTGTCGCCCTTATTCCCTTTTTTGCGGCATTTTGCCTTCCTGTTTTTGCTC
ACCCAGAAACGCTGGTGAAAGTAAAAGATGCTGAAGATCAGTTGGGTGCACGAGTGGGTTACATCGAACT
GGATCTCAACAGCGGTAAGATCCTTGAGAGTTTTCGCCCCGAAGAACGTTTTCCAATGATGAGCACTTTT
AAAGTTCTGCTATGTGGCGCGGTATTATCCCGTATTGACGCCGGGCAAGAGCAACTCGGTCGCCGCATAC
ACTATTCTCAGAATGACTTGGTTGAGTACTCACCAGTCACAGAAAAGCATCTTACGGATGGCATGACAGT
AAGAGAATTATGTAGTGCTGCCATAACCATGAGTGATAACACAGCGGCCAACTTACTTCTGACAACGATC
GGAGGACCGAAGGAGCTAACCGCTTTTTTGCACAACATGGGGGATCATGTAACTCGCCTTGATCGTTGGG
AACCGGAGCTGAATGAAGCCATACCAAACGACGAGCGTGACACCACGATGCCTGTAGCGATGGCAACAAC
GTTGCGCAAACTATTAACTGGCGAACTACTTACTCTAGCTTCCCGGCAACAATTAATAGACTGGATGGAG
GCGGATAAAGTTGCAGGACCACTTCTTCGCTCAGCACTTCCAGCTGGTTGGTTTATTGCTGATAAATCTG
GAGCCGGTGAGCGTGGATCTCGCGGTATCATAGCAGCACTGGGGCCAGATGGTAAGCCCTCCCGTATCGT
AGTTATCTACACGACGGGGAGTCAGGCAACTATGGATGAACGAAATAGACAGATCGCTGAGATAGGTGCC
TCACTGATTAAGCATTGGTAACTGTCAGACCAAGTTTACTCATATATACTTTGAATTCAAACTTCATTTT
TAATTTAAAAGGATCTAGGTGAAGATCCTTTTTGATAATCTCATGACCAAAATCCCTTAACGTGAGTTTT
CGTTCCACTGAGCGTCAGACCCCGTAGAAAAGATCAAAGGATCTTCTTGAGATCCTTTTTTTCTGCGCGT
AATCTGCTGCTTGCAAACAAAAAAACCACCGCTACCAGCGGTGGTTTGTTTGCCGGATCAAGAGCTACCA
ACTCTTTTTCCGAAGGTAACTGGCTTCAGCAGAGCGCAGATACCAAATACTGTTCTTCTAGTGTAGCCGT
AGTTAGGCCACCACTTCAAGAACTCTGTAGCACCGCCTACATACCTCGCTCTGCTAATCCTGTTACCAGT
GGCTGCTGCCAGTGGCGATAAGTCGTGTCTTACCGGGTTGGACTCAAGACGATAGTTACCGGATAAGGCG
CAGCGGTCGGGCTGAACGGGGGGTTCGTGCACACAGCCCAGCTTGGAGCGAACGACCTACACCGAACTGA
GATACCTACAGCGTGAGCTATGAGAAAGCGCCACGCTTCCCGAAGGGAGAAAGGCGGACAGGTATCCGGT
AAGCGGCAGGGTCGGAACAGGAGAGCGCACGAGGGAGCTTCCAGGGGGAAACGCCTGGTATCTTTATAGT
CCTGTCGGGTTTCGCCACCTCTGACTTGAGCGTCGATTTTTGTGATCTCGTCAGGGGGGCGGAGCCTATG
GAAAAACGCCAGCAAC
Features (pLannotate 1.2.2; 13 found; start..end, strand, type, name):
     36..95      +  rep_origin     RSF ori (fragment): Plasmids containing the RSF 1030 origin of replication can be propagated in E. coli cells that contain additional plasmids with compatible origins.
    100..179     -  CDS            TcR (fragment): tetracycline efflux protein; tet; confers resistance to tetracycline
    208..226     +  promoter       T7 promoter: promoter for bacteriophage T7 RNA polymerase
    281..1379    +  CDS            MBP (fragment): maltose binding protein from E. coli; malE (mutated); This version of the gene does not encode a signal sequence, so MBP will remain in the cytosol.
   1419..1442    +  CDS            Strep-Tag II: peptide that binds Strep-Tactin®, an engineered form of streptavidin
   1488..1730    +  CDS            ERBIN (fragment): ERBIN_HUMAN - Also known as ERBB2IP From Homo sapiens (Human).
   1788..2012    +  CDS            FINC_PLEWA (fragment): Experimental evidence at transcript level: Swiss-Prot protein existence level 2. Fibronectins bind cell surfaces and various compounds including collagen, fibrin, heparin, DNA, and actin. Fibronectins are involved in cell adhesion, cell motility, opsonization, wound healing, and maintenance of cell shape. May be involved in osteoblast compaction (By similarity). From Pleurodeles waltl (Iberian ribbed newt).
   2073..2738    +  CDS            POLG_TVMV (fragment): Experimental evidence at protein level: Swiss-Prot protein existence level 1. [Nuclear inclusion protein A]: has RNA-binding and proteolytic activities. From Tobacco vein mottling virus (TVMV).
   2799..2842    +  terminator     rrnB T1 terminator: Escherichia coli rrnB; transcription terminator T1 from the E. coli rrnB gene
   2883..2910    +  terminator     T7Te terminator: phage T7 early transcription terminator
   3046..3150    +  promoter       AmpR promoter: bla
   3151..4011    +  CDS            AmpR: β-lactamase; bla; confers resistance to ampicillin, carbenicillin, and related antibiotics
   4177..4764    +  rep_origin     ori: high-copy-number ColE1/pMB1/pBR322/pUC origin of replication
