[The description below was written by a language model from this plasmid's Addgene catalogue record and pLannotate feature annotations shown in this document.]
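Description:
pFLinkC-AI(G3)-PDZ(GPG-G)FN3(GGS4)-TVMV is a 4.8 kb synthetic-biology plasmid built on the pFLinkC-XE backbone, part of the iFLinkC (iterative functional linker cloning) system for combinatorially assembling functional protein domains with linker peptides. It is maintained in E. coli as a high-copy plasmid through a ColE1/pUC-type origin and selected with ampicillin via the bla gene under its own promoter. Short annotated fragments of an RSF origin and a tetracycline resistance gene appear to be backbone remnants rather than functional elements.

The payload is a single synthetic open reading frame driven by a T7 promoter, so expression requires a host supplying T7 RNA polymerase, and it is followed by the rrnB T1 and T7Te terminators. The fusion begins with a cytosolic maltose binding protein lacking a signal sequence and a Strep-Tag II, which typically aid solubility and affinity purification. Downstream come a segment matching the human ERBIN protein (the PDZ domain named in the insert), a fibronectin-like segment (the FN3 domain) and the protease portion of the tobacco vein mottling virus polyprotein (TVMV). The construct name indicates that the modules are joined by defined linkers (G3, GPG-G and a GGS repeat) and that an "AI" module sits at the start of the switch. This module is not annotated in the feature table and the record does not define it.

The record describes the plasmid as a protease switch (clone 2-A5), one linker variant from a set in which TVMV protease is combined with a PDZ/FN3 module. The ligand and the switching mechanism are not stated in the record.
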