Addgene plasmid #137117: pFLinkC-AI(G3)-PDZ(GPG-G)FN3(GGS4)-TVMV
Purpose: Protease Switch Clone ID: 2-A5
Depositing lab: Viktor Stein. Depositing organization: Technische Universitaet Darmstadt. Publication: iFLinkC: an iterative functional linker cloning strategy for the combinatorial assembly and recombination of linker peptides with functional domains. Grawe A, Ranglack J, Weyrich A, Stein V. Nucleic Acids Res. 2020 Jan 11. pii: 5700546. doi: 10.1093/nar/gkz1210. PubMed 31925441.
Backbone
  Vector backbone: pFLinkC-XE
  Vector type: Synthetic Biology
Growth in bacteria
  Bacterial resistance: Ampicillin, 100 μg/mL
  Growth temperature: 37°C
  Growth strain: DH5alpha
  Copy number: High Copy
Gene/Insert
  Gene/Insert name: AI(G3)-PDZ(GPG-G)FN3(GGS4)-TVMV
  Species: Synthetic
  Cloning method: Restriction Enzyme; 5′ cloning site Unknown (unknown if destroyed); 3′ cloning site Unknown (unknown if destroyed)
Terms and licenses: Academic/Nonprofit Terms; Industry Terms: Not Available to Industry
How to cite: pFLinkC-AI(G3)-PDZ(GPG-G)FN3(GGS4)-TVMV was a gift from Viktor Stein (Addgene plasmid # 137117 ; http://n2t.net/addgene:137117 ; RRID:Addgene_137117)
